>Addgene plasmid #88280 | pDONR223-ZNF3_isoform2 | depositor partial sequence | sequence record 171884 | insert
ATGTTGGCGGCTGCGCTCCTAAAGGCCAAGTCCCAGGAGCTGGTAACCTTTGAGGATGTAGCTGTGTACT
TCATCCGGAAGGAGTGGAAGCGTTTGGAACCTGCTCAGAGGGACCTCTATAGAGATGTGATGCTGGAGAA
TTACGGGAATGTGTTCTCACTGGATCGTGAGACCAGGACTGAAAATGATCAAGAAATTTCTGAAGACACA
AGATCACATGGGGTCCTACTGGGAAGATTTCAAAAGGATATTTCTCAGGGTCTCAAGTTTAAAGAAGCCT
ATGAACGAGAAGTCAGTCTGAAAAGGCCGCTGGGGAACTCCCCTGGAGAAAGACTGAACAGGAAAATGCC
AGATTTTGGTCAAGTGACAGTTGAGGAGAAGCTAACCCCCAGGGGAGAGAGAAGCGAGAAATATAATGAT
TTTGGGAACAGCTTCACTGTGAATTCCAACCTTATCTCACATCAGAGACTCCCCGTGGGAGACAGACCCC
ATAAGTGTGATGAATGTAGCAAGAGCTTTAATCGAACTTCAGACCTTATTCAACATCAGAGAATCCACAC
TGGGGAAAAGCCCTATGAATGTAATGAGTGTGGGAAGGCCTTCAGCCAGAGCTCACACCTTATTCAGCAT
CAGAGAATCCACACTGGGGAAAAACCTTATGAATGTAGTGATTGTGGGAAAACCTTCAGCTGTAGCTCTG
CCCTCATTCTGCATCGGAGGATCCACACGGGGGAGAAACCCTATGAATGTAATGAGTGTGGGAAGACCTT
CAGCTGGAGCTCCACCCTCACCCACCATCAGAGAATCCACACTGGTGAGAAACCCTACGCCTGCAATGAA
TGTGGGAAGGCCTTCAGCAGGAGCTCAACCCTTATTCACCATCAGAGAATCCACACTGGAGAAAAACCCT
ATGAATGTAATGAATGTGGGAAAGCCTTCAGCCAGAGCTCACACCTCTATCAGCACCAGAGAATCCACAC
TGGAGAGAAGCCCTACGAATGTATGGAATGTGGAGGAAAGTTTACCTACAGTTCAGGCCTTATTCAGCAT
CAAAGAATCCACACCGGGGAGAACCCCTATGAATGTAGTGAGTGTGGGAAAGCCTTCAGGTACAGCTCGG
CTCTTGTTCGCCATCAGAGAATTCACACTGGAGAGAAGCCTTTGAATGGGATCGGCATGAGCAAAAGCTC
CCTCAGAGTTACGACCGAGTTAAATATCAGAGAGTCCACGTGA
