[The description below was written by a language model from this plasmid's Addgene catalogue record.]
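Description:
pDONR223-ZNF3_isoform2 is a Gateway donor-format (entry) clone built on the Invitrogen pDONR223 backbone, recorded as about 3 kb without insert. It is a bacterial cloning and storage plasmid rather than an expression vector. It is maintained at high copy in E. coli and selected with spectinomycin. No feature table accompanies the record, so the origin of replication and the exact recombination sites are not stated. As a Gateway-cloned pDONR derivative, the insert would normally sit between att recombination sites that allow its transfer into destination vectors. The listed M13 forward and reverse sequencing primers indicate that the standard priming sites flank the cloning region.

The insert is an open reading frame of human ZNF3 (also known as KOX25, HF.12, A8-51, PP838 or Zfp113). The plasmid name designates it as isoform 2, and its recorded size is only 237 bp. The last nucleotide of the stop codon has been removed, so translation can read through into a C-terminal tag or fusion partner supplied by a destination vector after Gateway recombination. No promoter, tag or reporter is recorded for the donor plasmid itself, so expression elements would come from whichever destination vector is chosen.

The clone belongs to the Human TFome Collection, a comprehensive library of human transcription factor ORFs, and represents the ORFeome-derived subset of that resource. The associated work used the library for cell fate engineering. Typical use is therefore as a source clone for shuttling ZNF3 into expression vectors, singly or in pooled transcription factor screens.
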