Addgene plasmid #88280: pDONR223-ZNF3_isoform2
Purpose: Donor Vector containing ZNF3 transcription factor, part of the Human TFome Collection
Depositing lab: Marc Vidal. Depositing organization: Dana-Farber Cancer Institute. Publication: A comprehensive library of human transcription factors for cell fate engineering. Ng AHM, Khoshakhlagh P, Rojo Arias JE, Pasquini G, Wang K, Swiersy A, Shipman SL, Appleton E, Kiaee K, Kohman RE, Vernet A, Dysart M, Leeper K, Saylor W, Huang JY, Graveline A, Taipale J, Hill DE, Vidal M, Melero-Martin JM, Busskamp V, Church GM. Nat Biotechnol. 2021 Apr;39(4):510-519. doi: 10.1038/s41587-020-0742-6. Epub 2020 Nov 30. PubMed 33257861.
Backbone
  Vector backbone: pDONR223
  Backbone manufacturer: Invitrogen
  Backbone size w/o insert (bp): 3000
  Vector type: Gateway Donor Vector
Growth in bacteria
  Bacterial resistance: Spectinomycin, 50 μg/mL
  Growth temperature: 37°C
  Growth strain: DH5alpha
  Copy number: High Copy
Gene/Insert
  Gene/Insert name: ZNF3
  Species: H. sapiens (human)
  Insert size (bp): 237
  Mutation: Last nucleotide of stop codon removed to allow for Gateway C-terminal fusions
  Entrez Gene: ZNF3 (a.k.a. A8-51, HF.12, KOX25, PP838, Zfp113)
  Cloning method: Gateway Cloning
  Sequencing primers: 5′ M13F(-21); 3′ M13R
Terms and licenses: Academic/Nonprofit Terms; Industry Terms: Not Available to Industry
Depositor comments: Represents the ORFeome subset of the TFome
How to cite: pDONR223-ZNF3_isoform2 was a gift from Marc Vidal (Addgene plasmid # 88280 ; http://n2t.net/addgene:88280 ; RRID:Addgene_88280)
